>Addgene plasmid #55468 | mTFP1-Caveolin-C-10 | depositor partial sequence | sequence record 85874 | insert sequence
ACCGTCAGATCCGCTAGCGCTACCGGTCGCCACCATGGTGAGCAAGGGCGAGGAGACCACAATGGGCGTA
ATCAAGCCCGACATGAAGATCAAGCTGAAGATGGAGGGCAACGTGAATGGCCACGCCTTCGTGATCGAGG
GCGAGGGCGAGGGCAAGCCCTACGACGGCACCAACACCATCAACCTGGAGGTGAAGGAGGGAGCCCCCCT
GCCCTTCTCCTACGACATTCTGACCACCGCGTTCGCCTACGGCAACAGGGCCTTCACCAAGTACCCCGAC
GACATCCCCAACTACTTCAAGCAGTCCTTCCCCGAGGGCTACTCTTGGGAGCGCACCATGACCTTCGAGG
ACAAGGGCATCGTGAAGGTGAAGTCCGACATCTCCATGGAGGAGGACTCCTTCATCTACGAGATACACCT
CAAGGGCGAGAACTTCCCCCCCAACGGCCCCGTGATGCAGAAGAAGACCACCGGCTGGGACGCCTCCACC
GAGAGGATGTACGTGCGCGACGGCGTGCTGAAGGGCGACGTCAAGCACAAGCTGCTGCTGGAGGGCGGCG
GCCACCACCGCGTTGACTTCAAGACCATCTACAGGGCCAAGAAGGCGGTGAAGCTGCCCGACTATCACTT
TGTGGACCACCGCATCGAGATCCTGAACCACGACAAGGACTACAACAAGGTGACCGTTTACGAGAGCGCC
GTGGCCCGCAACTCCACCGACGGCATGGACGAGCTGTACAAGTCCGGACTCAGATCTGGCAGCAGTGGAG
GTTCTGGGGGCAAATACGTAGACTCGGAGGGACATCTCTACACCGTTCCCATCCGGGAACAGGGCAACAT
CTACAAGCCCAACAACAAGGCCATGGCAGACGAGCTGAGCGAGAAGCAAGTGTACGACGCGCACACCAAG
GAGATCGACCTGGTCAACCGCGACCCTAAACACCTCAACGATGACGTGGTCAAGATTGACTTTGAAGATG
TGATTGCAGAACCAGAAGGGACACACAGTTTTGACGGCATTTGGAAGGCCAGCTTCACCACCTTCACTGT
GACGAAATACTGGTTTTACCGCTTGCTGTCTGCCCTCTTTGGCATCCCGATGGCACTCATCTGGGGCATT
TACTTCGCCATTCTCTCTTTCCTGCACATCTGGGCAGTTGTACCATGCATTAAGAGCTTCCTGATTGAGA
TTCAGTGCATCAGCCGTGTCTATTCCATCTACGTCCACACCGTCTGTGACCCACTCTTTGAAGCTGTTGG
GAAAATATTCAGCAATGTCCGCATCAACTTGCAGAAAGAAATATAAGAATTCTGCAGTCGACGGTACCGC
GGGCCCGGGATCCACCGGATCTAGATAACTGATCATAATCAGCCATACCACATTT
