[The description below was written by a language model from this plasmid's Addgene catalogue record.]
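Description:
mTFP1-Caveolin-C-10 is a mammalian expression plasmid built on the mTFP1-C1 backbone (recorded as 4750 bp without insert), a C1-style fusion vector in which the fluorescent protein lies upstream of the cloning site. It carries human caveolin-1 (CAV1, corresponding to reference transcript NM_001753) under the control of the CMV promoter, with mTFP1 fused to the N terminus of the caveolin protein. The "C-10" in the name may refer to the linker joining the two proteins, but the record does not say so, and the cloning method is listed as unknown. The use of an SV40 polyA reverse sequencing primer suggests that the transcript ends in an SV40 polyadenylation signal. No feature table is provided, so this and other backbone elements, including the origin of replication, cannot be confirmed in detail.

The plasmid is maintained in E. coli at high copy number under kanamycin selection. A neomycin resistance marker allows G418 selection of stably transfected mammalian cells. mTFP1 is a monomeric teal fluorescent protein derived from a Clavularia cyan fluorescent protein, with recorded excitation and emission peaks of 462 nm and 492 nm. Caveolin-1 is a structural component of caveolae, the small invaginations of the plasma membrane, which fits the membrane localization given in the record. The construct therefore serves as a localization marker for live-cell or fixed-cell fluorescence imaging. It labels caveolin-containing membrane structures in the teal channel and also shows how mTFP1 performs as a fusion tag.
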