Addgene plasmid #55468: mTFP1-Caveolin-C-10
Purpose: Localization: Membrane, Excitation: 462, Emission: 492
Depositing lab: Michael Davidson. Depositing organization: Florida State University, Tallahassee. Publication: Hue-shifted monomeric variants of Clavularia cyan fluorescent protein: identification of the molecular determinants of color and applications in fluorescence imaging. Ai HW, Olenych SG, Wong P, Davidson MW, Campbell RE. BMC Biol. 2008 Mar 6;6:13. doi: 10.1186/1741-7007-6-13. PubMed 18325109.
Backbone
  Vector backbone: mTFP1-C1
  Backbone size w/o insert (bp): 4750
  Vector type: Mammalian Expression
  Selectable markers: Neomycin (select with G418)
Growth in bacteria
  Bacterial resistance: Kanamycin, 50 μg/mL
  Growth temperature: 37°C
  Growth strain: DH5alpha
  Copy number: High Copy
Gene/Insert
  Gene/Insert name: NM_001753 (alt name: NM_001753)
  Species: H. sapiens (human)
  Entrez Gene: CAV1 (a.k.a. BSCL3, CGL3, LCCNS, MSTP085, PPH3, VIP21)
  Promoter: CMV
  Tag / fusion protein: mTFP1 (N terminal on backbone)
  Cloning method: Unknown
  Sequencing primers: 5′ CMV-F; 3′ SV40pA-R
Terms and licenses: Academic/Nonprofit Terms; Industry Terms: Not Available to Industry
Depositor comments: . Excitation = 462; Emission = 492
How to cite: mTFP1-Caveolin-C-10 was a gift from Michael Davidson (Addgene plasmid # 55468 ; http://n2t.net/addgene:55468 ; RRID:Addgene_55468)
