LOCUS       Exported 5257 bp ds-DNA circular SYN 12-MAY-2021
DEFINITION  Localization: Membrane, Excitation: 462, Emission: 492.
ACCESSION   .
VERSION     .
KEYWORDS    mTFP1-Caveolin-C-10
SOURCE      synthetic DNA construct
  ORGANISM  synthetic DNA construct
REFERENCE   1 (bases 1 to 5257)
  AUTHORS   Ai HW, Olenych SG, Wong P, Davidson MW, Campbell RE
  TITLE     Hue-shifted monomeric variants of Clavularia cyan fluorescent
            protein: identification of the molecular determinants of color and
            applications in fluorescence imaging.
  JOURNAL   BMC Biol. 2008 Mar 6;6:13. doi: 10.1186/1741-7007-6-13.
  PUBMED    18325109
REFERENCE   2 (bases 1 to 5257)
  AUTHORS   .
  TITLE     Direct Submission
  JOURNAL   Exported May 12, 2021 from SnapGene Server 1.1.58
            http://www.snapgene.com
FEATURES             Location/Qualifiers
     source          1..5257
                     /organism="synthetic DNA construct"
                     /mol_type="other DNA"
     CDS             1..708
                     /codon_start=1
                     /product="monomeric teal (cyan) fluorescent protein (Ai et
                     al., 2006)"
                     /label=mTFP1
                     /note="mammalian codon-optimized"
                     /translation="MVSKGEETTMGVIKPDMKIKLKMEGNVNGHAFVIEGEGEGKPYDG
                     TNTINLEVKEGAPLPFSYDILTTAFAYGNRAFTKYPDDIPNYFKQSFPEGYSWERTMTF
                     EDKGIVKVKSDISMEEDSFIYEIHLKGENFPPNGPVMQKKTTGWDASTERMYVRDGVLK
                     GDVKHKLLLEGGGHHRVDFKTIYRAKKAVKLPDYHFVDHRIEILNHDKDYNKVTVYESA
                     VARNSTDGMDELYK"
     polyA_signal    1433..1554
                     /label=SV40 poly(A) signal
                     /note="SV40 polyadenylation signal"
     primer_bind     complement(1470..1489)
                     /label=SV40pA-R
                     /note="SV40 polyA, reverse primer"
     primer_bind     1524..1543
                     /label=EBV-rev
                     /note="SV40 polyA terminator, reverse primer"
     rep_origin      complement(1561..2016)
                     /direction=LEFT
                     /label=f1 ori
                     /note="f1 bacteriophage origin of replication; arrow
                     indicates direction of (+) strand synthesis"
     primer_bind     complement(1698..1719)
                     /label=F1ori-F
                     /note="F1 origin, forward primer"
     primer_bind     1910..1929
                     /label=F1ori-R
                     /note="F1 origin, reverse primer"
     promoter        2043..2147
                     /gene="bla"
                     /label=AmpR promoter
     promoter        2149..2506
                     /label=SV40 promoter
                     /note="SV40 enhancer and early promoter"
     primer_bind     complement(2172..2192)
                     /label=pBABE 3'
                     /note="SV40 enhancer, reverse primer for pBABE vectors"
     rep_origin      2357..2492
                     /label=SV40 ori
                     /note="SV40 origin of replication"
     primer_bind     2419..2438
                     /label=SV40pro-F
                     /note="SV40 promoter/origin, forward primer"
     CDS             2541..3335
                     /codon_start=1
                     /gene="aph(3')-II (or nptII)"
                     /product="aminoglycoside phosphotransferase from Tn5"
                     /label=NeoR/KanR
                     /note="confers resistance to neomycin, kanamycin, and G418
                     (Geneticin(R))"
                     /translation="MIEQDGLHAGSPAAWVERLFGYDWAQQTIGCSDAAVFRLSAQGRP
                     VLFVKTDLSGALNELQDEAARLSWLATTGVPCAAVLDVVTEAGRDWLLLGEVPGQDLLS
                     SHLAPAEKVSIMADAMRRLHTLDPATCPFDHQAKHRIERARTRMEAGLVDQDDLDEEHQ
                     GLAPAELFARLKASMPDGEDLVVTHGDACLPNIMVENGRFSGFIDCGRLGVADRYQDIA
                     LATRDIAEELGGEWADRFLVLYGIAAPDSQRIAFYRLLDEFF"
     primer_bind     complement(2595..2614)
                     /label=Neo-R
                     /note="Neomycin resistance gene, reverse primer"
     primer_bind     3205..3224
                     /label=Neo-F
                     /note="Neomycin resistance gene, forward primer"
     primer_bind     complement(3523..3542)
                     /label=TK-pA-R
                     /note="Thymidine kinase polyA, reverse primer"
     polyA_signal    3567..3614
                     /label=HSV TK poly(A) signal
                     /note="herpes simplex virus thymidine kinase
                     polyadenylation signal (Cole and Stacy, 1985)"
     rep_origin      3943..4531
                     /direction=RIGHT
                     /label=ori
                     /note="high-copy-number ColE1/pMB1/pBR322/pUC origin of
                     replication"
     primer_bind     4432..4451
                     /label=pBR322ori-F
                     /note="pBR322 origin, forward primer"
     enhancer        4706..5009
                     /label=CMV enhancer
                     /note="human cytomegalovirus immediate early enhancer"
     promoter        5010..5213
                     /label=CMV promoter
                     /note="human cytomegalovirus (CMV) immediate early
                     promoter"
     primer_bind     5164..5184
                     /label=CMV-F
                     /note="Human CMV immediate early promoter, forward primer"
     regulatory      5252..4
                     /regulatory_class="other"
                     /note="vertebrate consensus sequence for strong initiation
                     of translation (Kozak, 1987)"
ORIGIN
        1 atggtgagca agggcgagga gaccacaatg ggcgtaatca agcccgacat gaagatcaag
       61 ctgaagatgg agggcaacgt gaatggccac gccttcgtga tcgagggcga gggcgagggc
      121 aagccctacg acggcaccaa caccatcaac ctggaggtga aggagggagc ccccctgccc
      181 ttctcctacg acattctgac caccgcgttc gcctacggca acagggcctt caccaagtac
      241 cccgacgaca tccccaacta cttcaagcag tccttccccg agggctactc ttgggagcgc
      301 accatgacct tcgaggacaa gggcatcgtg aaggtgaagt ccgacatctc catggaggag
      361 gactccttca tctacgagat acacctcaag ggcgagaact tcccccccaa cggccccgtg
      421 atgcagaaga agaccaccgg ctgggacgcc tccaccgaga ggatgtacgt gcgcgacggc
      481 gtgctgaagg gcgacgtcaa gcacaagctg ctgctggagg gcggcggcca ccaccgcgtt
      541 gacttcaaga ccatctacag ggccaagaag gcggtgaagc tgcccgacta tcactttgtg
      601 gaccaccgca tcgagatcct gaaccacgac aaggactaca acaaggtgac cgtttacgag
      661 agcgccgtgg cccgcaactc caccgacggc atggacgagc tgtacaagtc cggactcaga
      721 tctggcagca gtggaggttc tgggggcaaa tacgtagact cggagggaca tctctacacc
      781 gttcccatcc gggaacaggg caacatctac aagcccaaca acaaggccat ggcagacgag
      841 ctgagcgaga agcaagtgta cgacgcgcac accaaggaga tcgacctggt caaccgcgac
      901 cctaaacacc tcaacgatga cgtggtcaag attgactttg aagatgtgat tgcagaacca
      961 gaagggacac acagttttga cggcatttgg aaggccagct tcaccacctt cactgtgacg
     1021 aaatactggt tttaccgctt gctgtctgcc ctctttggca tcccgatggc actcatctgg
     1081 ggcatttact tcgccattct ctctttcctg cacatctggg cagttgtacc atgcattaag
     1141 agcttcctga ttgagattca gtgcatcagc cgtgtctatt ccatctacgt ccacaccgtc
     1201 tgtgacccac tctttgaagc tgttgggaaa atattcagca atgtccgcat caacttgcag
     1261 aaagaaatat aagaattctg cagtcgacgg taccgcgggc ccgggatcca ccggatctag
     1321 ataactgatc ataatcagcc ataccacatt tgtagaggtt ttacttgctt taaaaaacct
     1381 cccacacctc cccctgaacc tgaaacataa aatgaatgca attgttgttg ttaacttgtt
     1441 tattgcagct tataatggtt acaaataaag caatagcatc acaaatttca caaataaagc
     1501 atttttttca ctgcattcta gttgtggttt gtccaaactc atcaatgtat cttaacgcgt
     1561 aaattgtaag cgttaatatt ttgttaaaat tcgcgttaaa tttttgttaa atcagctcat
     1621 tttttaacca ataggccgaa atcggcaaaa tcccttataa atcaaaagaa tagaccgaga
     1681 tagggttgag tgttgttcca gtttggaaca agagtccact attaaagaac gtggactcca
     1741 acgtcaaagg nnnnnnnnnn nnnnnnnnnn nnnnnnnnnn nnnnnnnnnn nnnnnnnnnt
     1801 nnnnnnnnnn nnnnnnnnnn nnnnnnnnnn nnnnnnnnnn nnnnnnnnnn nnnnnnnnnn
     1861 nnnnnnnnnn nnnnnnnnnn nnnnnnnnnn ngnnnnnnnn nnnnnnnnnn nnnnnnnnnn
     1921 nnnnnnnnnn nnnnnnnnnn nnnnnnnnnn nnnnnnnnnn nnnnnnnnnn nnnnnnnnnn
     1981 nnnnnnnnnn nnnnnnnnnn nnnnnnnnnn nnnnnncagg tggcactttt cggggaaatg
     2041 tgcgcggaac ccctatttgt ttatttttct aaatacattc aaatatgtat ccgctcatga
     2101 gacaataacc ctgataaatg cttcaataat attgaaaaag gaagagtcct gaggcggaaa
     2161 gaaccagctg tggaatgtgt gtcagttagg gtgtggaaag tccccaggct ccccagcagg
     2221 cagaagtatg caaagcatgc atctcaatta gtcagcaacc aggtgtggaa agtccccagg
     2281 ctccccagca ggcagaagta tgcaaagcat gcatctcaat tagtcagcaa ccatagtccc
     2341 gcccctaact ccgcccatcc cgcccctaac tccgcccagt tccgcccatt ctccgcccca
     2401 tggctgacta atttttttta tttatgcaga ggccgaggcc gcctcggcct ctgagctatt
     2461 ccagaagtag tgaggaggct tttttggagg cctaggcttt tgcaaagatc gatcaagaga
     2521 caggatgagg atcgtttcgc atgattgaac aagatggatt gcacgcaggt tctccggccg
     2581 cttgggtgga gaggctattc ggctatgact gggcacaaca gacaatcggc tgctctgatg
     2641 ccgccgtgtt ccggctgtca gcgcaggggc gcccggttct ttttgtcaag accgacctgt
     2701 ccggtgccct gaatgaactg caagacgagg cagcgcggct atcgtggctg gccacgacgg
     2761 gcgttccttg cgcagctgtg ctcgacgttg tcactgaagc gggaagggac tggctgctat
     2821 tgggcgaagt gccggggcag gatctcctgt catctcacct tgctcctgcc gagaaagtat
     2881 ccatcatggc tgatgcaatg cggcggctgc atacgcttga tccggctacc tgcccattcg
     2941 accaccaagc gaaacatcgc atcgagcgag cacgtactcg gatggaagcc ggtcttgtcg
     3001 atcaggatga tctggacgaa gagcatcagg ggctcgcgcc agccgaactg ttcgccaggc
     3061 tcaaggcgag catgcccgac ggcgaggatc tcgtcgtgac ccatggcgat gcctgcttgc
     3121 cgaatatcat ggtggaaaat ggccgctttt ctggattcat cgactgtggc cggctgggtg
     3181 tggcggaccg ctatcaggac atagcgttgg ctacccgtga tattgctgaa gagcttggcg
     3241 gcgaatgggc tgaccgcttc ctcgtgcttt acggtatcgc cgctcccgat tcgcagcgca
     3301 tcgccttcta tcgccttctt gacgagttct tctgagcggg actctggggt tcgaaatgac
     3361 cgaccaagcg acgcccaacc tgccatcacg agatttcgat tccaccgccg ccttctatga
     3421 aaggttgggc ttcggaatcg ttttccggga cgccggctgg atgatcctcc agcgcgggga
     3481 tctcatgctg gagttcttcg cccaccctag ggggaggcta actgaaacac ggaaggagac
     3541 aataccggaa ggaacccgcg ctatgacggc aataaaaaga cagaataaaa cgcacggtgt
     3601 tgggtcgttt gttcataaac gcggggttcg gtcccagggc tggcactctg tcgatacccc
     3661 accgagaccc cattggggcc aatacgcccg cgtttcttcc ttttccccac cccacccccc
     3721 aagttcgggt gaaggcccag ggctcgcagc caacgtcggg gcggcaggcc ctgccatagc
     3781 ctcaggttac tcatatatac tttagattga tttaaaactt catttttaat ttaaaaggat
     3841 ctaggtgaag atcctttttg ataatctcat gaccaaaatc ccttaacgtg agttttcgtt
     3901 ccactgagcg tcagaccccg tagaaaagat caaaggatct tcttgagatc ctttttttct
     3961 gcgcgtaatc tgctgcttgc aaacaaaaaa accaccgcta ccagcggtgg tttgtttgcc
     4021 ggatcaagag ctaccaactc tttttccgaa ggtaactggc ttcagcagag cgcagatacc
     4081 aaatactgtt cttctagtgt agccgtagtt aggccaccac ttcaagaact ctgtagcacc
     4141 gcctacatac ctcgctctgc taatcctgtt accagtggct gctgccagtg gcgataagtc
     4201 gtgtcttacc gggttggact caagacgata gttaccggat aaggcgcagc ggtcgggctg
     4261 aacggggggt tcgtgcacac agcccagctt ggagcgaacg acctacaccg aactgagata
     4321 cctacagcgt gagctatgag aaagcgccac gcttcccgaa gggagaaagg cggacaggta
     4381 tccggtaagc ggcagggtcg gaacaggaga gcgcacgagg gagcttccag ggggaaacgc
     4441 ctggtatctt tatagtcctg tcgggtttcg ccacctctga cttgagcgtc gatttttgtg
     4501 atgctcgtca ggggggcgga gcctatggaa aaacgccagc aacgcggcct ttttacggtt
     4561 cctggccttt tgctggcctt ttgctcacat gttctttcct gcgttatccc ctgattctgt
     4621 ggataaccgt attaccgcca tgcattagtt attaatagta atcaattacg gggtcattag
     4681 ttcatagccc atatatggag ttccgcgtta cataacttac ggtaaatggc ccgcctggct
     4741 gaccgcccaa cgacccccgc ccattgacgt caataatgac gtatgttccc atagtaacgc
     4801 caatagggac tttccattga cgtcaatggg tggagtattt acggtaaact gcccacttgg
     4861 cagtacatca agtgtatcat atgccaagta cgccccctat tgacgtcaat gacggtaaat
     4921 ggcccgcctg gcattatgcc cagtacatga ccttatggga ctttcctact tggcagtaca
     4981 tctacgtatt agtcatcgct attaccatgg tgatgcggtt ttggcagtac atcaatgggc
     5041 gtggatagcg gtttgactca cggggatttc caagtctcca ccccattgac gtcaatggga
     5101 gtttgttttg gcaccaaaat caacgggact ttccaaaatg tcgtaacaac tccgccccat
     5161 tgacgcaaat gggcggtagg cgtgtacggt gggaggtcta tataagcaga gctggtttag
     5221 tgaaccgtca gatccgctag cgctaccggt cgccacc
//
